>Addgene plasmid #11961 | pBS596 tet-hCMV-GFPcre | addgene partial sequence | sequence record 18821 | 11961 with CMV-F
GCNGAGCTCGTTTTAGTGACCGTCAGATCGCCTGGAGACGCCATCCACGCTGTTTTGACCTCCATAGAAG
ACACCGGGACCGATCCAGCCTCCGCGGCCCCGAATTCGAGCTCGGTACCCGGGGATCTGCAGATCCAGAT
AGCTTGGTCGAGTGCCATGAGTAAAGGAGAAGAACTTTTCACTGGAGTTGTCCCAATTCTTGTTGAATTA
GATGGTGATGTTAATGGGCACAAATTTTCTGTCAGTGGAGAGGGTGAAGGTGATGCAACATACGGAAAAC
TTACCCTTAAATTTATTTGCACTACTGGAAAACTACCTGTTCCTTGGCCAACACTTGTCACTACTTTCAC
TTATGGTGTTCAATGCTTTTCAAGATACCCAGATCATATGAAACGGCATGACTTTTTCAAGAGTGCCATG
CCCGAAGGTTATGTACAGGAAAGAACTATATTTTTCAAAGATGACGGGAACTACAAGACACGTGCTGAAG
TCAAGTTTGAAGGTGATACCCTTGTTAATAGAATCGAGTTAAAAGGTATTGATTTTAAAGAAGATGGAAA
CATTCTTGGACACAAATTGGAATACAACTATAACTCACACAATGTATACATCATGGCAGACAAACAAAAG
AATGGAATCAAAGTTAACTTCAAAATTAGACACAACATTGAAGGATGGAAGCCGTTCAAANNAAAAAANN
NNNCAAANACANAAATCNNNNNNNNTTNNNCNTCCTTTNNNAAAAAAANAAAAACCTCTTCCTGCCCACN
NNNNNNNCTNTTTTNNAAAATNCAAANAAAAAAAAAANCCCCTGGGCCCTTCNT
