[The description below was written by a language model from this plasmid's Addgene catalogue record.]
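Description:
pBS596 tet-hCMV-GFPcre is a mammalian expression plasmid for regulated production of a fluorescent Cre recombinase. The record does not name the backbone, listing only about 5 kb of vector sequence. It is maintained in E. coli as a high-copy plasmid under ampicillin selection. No feature table is provided, so the origin of replication and other backbone elements are not documented, and no mammalian selection marker is recorded.

The payload is an approximately 1.85 kb GFP-cre fusion gene, joining green fluorescent protein to the Cre recombinase of bacteriophage P1. The GFP portion carries the S65T substitution for brighter fluorescence but has not been codon-optimized for mammalian cells. According to the depositor comments, the related plasmid pBS537 drives the fusion from a synthetic tetracycline-responsive promoter. As the plasmid name suggests, this promoter is tet-operator-based with hCMV sequences, and it is controlled by a synthetic tet repressor/activator protein that must be supplied separately. Adding doxycycline switches expression on to high levels. pBS596 is described as differing from pBS537 only at the 3′ end. In place of the GCSF polyadenylation signal, it carries the mouse metallothionein MT-I region, which includes the polyadenylation site and several introns.

The construct suits experiments needing inducible, visually trackable Cre activity. Doxycycline-triggered expression can drive recombination between loxP sites, such as excision or inversion of floxed sequences, in mammalian cells. The GFP fluorescence identifies which cells are producing the recombinase.
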