Addgene plasmid #11961: pBS596 tet-hCMV-GFPcre
Depositing lab: Brian Sauer. Depositing organization: National Institute of Diabetes & Digestive & Kidney Diseases (NIDDK). Publication: GFPcre fusion vectors with enhanced expression. Le Y, Miller JL, Sauer B. Anal Biochem. 1999 Jun 1. 270(2):334-6. 10.1006/abio.1999.4110 PubMed 10334853.
Backbone
  Vector backbone: na
  Backbone size w/o insert (bp): 5000
  Vector type: Mammalian Expression, Cre/Lox
Growth in bacteria
  Bacterial resistance: Ampicillin, 100 μg/mL
  Growth temperature: 37°C
  Growth strain: DH5alpha
  Copy number: High Copy
Gene/Insert
  Gene/Insert name: GFP-cre (alt name: cre)
  Species: bacteriophage P1
  Insert size (bp): 1850
  Entrez Gene: cre (a.k.a. P1_gp003)
  Cloning method: Restriction Enzyme
  Sequencing primers: 5′ na
Terms and licenses: Academic/Nonprofit Terms; Industry Terms: Not Available to Industry
Depositor comments: pBS596 differs from pBS537 in having the MT-I A(n) instead of the GCSF A(n). MT-I A(n) is the mouse metallothionein MT-I region including the polyadenylation site and several introns. pBS537 carries a GFPcre fusion gene under the control of a synthetic promoter that can be regulated by a synthetic tet repressor/activator protein. In the presence of doxycycline expression is dramatically turned on to high levels. The GFP moiety carries the S65T mutation for enhanced fluorescence, but is not codon-optimized for mammalian expression.
How to cite: pBS596 tet-hCMV-GFPcre was a gift from Brian Sauer (Addgene plasmid # 11961 ; http://n2t.net/addgene:11961 ; RRID:Addgene_11961)
